>Addgene plasmid #91634 | pPN105 | addgene full sequence | sequence record 180347 | Addgene NGS Result
GAGGGCCTATTTCCCATGATTCCTTCATATTTGCATATACGATACAAGGCTGTTAGAGAGATAATTGGAA
TTAATTTGACTGTAAACACAAAGATATTAGTACAAAATACGTGACGTAGAAAGTAATAATTTCTTGGGTA
GTTTGCAGTTTTAAAATTATGTTTTAAAATGGACTATCATATGCTTACCGTAACTTGAAAGTATTTCGAT
TTCTTGGCTTTATATATCTTGTGGAAAGGACGAAACACCGGGGCGAAGCACGCTACTACCGTTTTAGAGC
TAGAAATAGCAAGTTAAAATAAGGCTAGTCCGTTATCAACTTGAAAAAGTGGCACCGAGTCGGTGCTTTT
TTAAGCTTGGCGTAATCATGGTCATAGCTGTTTCCTGTGTGAAATTGTTATCCGCTCACAATTCCACACA
ACATACGAGCCGGAAGCATAAAGTGTAAAGCCTGGGGTGCCTAATGAGTGAGCTAACTCACATTAATTGC
GTTGCGCTCACTGCCCGCTTTCCAGTCGGGAAACCTGTCGTGCCAGCTGCATTAATGAATCGGCCAACGC
GCGGGGAGAGGCGGTTTGCGTATTGGGCGCTCTTCCGCTTCCTCGCTCACTGACTCGCTGCGCTCGGTCG
TTCGGCTGCGGCGAGCGGTATCAGCTCACTCAAAGGCGGTAATACGGTTATCCACAGAATCAGGGGATAA
CGCAGGAAAGAACATGTGAGCAAAAGGCCAGCAAAAGGCCAGGAACCGTAAAAAGGCCGCGTTGCTGGCG
TTTTTCCATAGGCTCCGCCCCCCTGACGAGCATCACAAAAATCGACGCTCAAGTCAGAGGTGGCGAAACC
CGACAGGACTATAAAGATACCAGGCGTTTCCCCCTGGAAGCTCCCTCGTGCGCTCTCCTGTTCCGACCCT
GCCGCTTACCGGATACCTGTCCGCCTTTCTCCCTTCGGGAAGCGTGGCGCTTTCTCATAGCTCACGCTGT
AGGTATCTCAGTTCGGTGTAGGTCGTTCGCTCCAAGCTGGGCTGTGTGCACGAACCCCCCGTTCAGCCCG
ACCGCTGCGCCTTATCCGGTAACTATCGTCTTGAGTCCAACCCGGTAAGACACGACTTATCGCCACTGGC
AGCAGCCACTGGTAACAGGATTAGCAGAGCGAGGTATGTAGGCGGTGCTACAGAGTTCTTGAAGTGGTGG
CCTAACTACGGCTACACTAGAAGAACAGTATTTGGTATCTGCGCTCTGCTGAAGCCAGTTACCTTCGGAA
AAAGAGTTGGTAGCTCTTGATCCGGCAAACAAACCACCGCTGGTAGCGGTGGTTTTTTTGTTTGCAAGCA
GCAGATTACGCGCAGAAAAAAAGGATCTCAAGAAGATCCTTTGATCTTTTCTACGGGGTCTGACGCTCAG
TGGAACGAAAACTCACGTTAAGGGATTTTGGTCATGAGATTATCAAAAAGGATCTTCACCTAGATCCTTT
TAAATTAAAAATGAAGTTTTAAATCAATCTAAAGTATATATGAGTAAACTTGGTCTGACAGTTACCAATG
CTTAATCAGTGAGGCACCTATCTCAGCGATCTGTCTATTTCGTTCATCCATAGTTGCCTGACTCCCCGTC
GTGTAGATAACTACGATACGGGAGGGCTTACCATCTGGCCCCAGTGCTGCAATGATACCGCGAGACCCAC
GCTCACCGGCTCCAGATTTATCAGCAATAAACCAGCCAGCCGGAAGGGCCGAGCGCAGAAGTGGTCCTGC
AACTTTATCCGCCTCCATCCAGTCTATTAATTGTTGCCGGGAAGCTAGAGTAAGTAGTTCGCCAGTTAAT
AGTTTGCGCAACGTTGTTGCCATTGCTACAGGCATCGTGGTGTCACGCTCGTCGTTTGGTATGGCTTCAT
TCAGCTCCGGTTCCCAACGATCAAGGCGAGTTACATGATCCCCCATGTTGTGCAAAAAAGCGGTTAGCTC
CTTCGGTCCTCCGATCGTTGTCAGAAGTAAGTTGGCCGCAGTGTTATCACTCATGGTTATGGCAGCACTG
CATAATTCTCTTACTGTCATGCCATCCGTAAGATGCTTTTCTGTGACTGGTGAGTACTCAACCAAGTCAT
TCTGAGAATAGTGTATGCGGCGACCGAGTTGCTCTTGCCCGGCGTCAATACGGGATAATACCGCGCCACA
TAGCAGAACTTTAAAAGTGCTCATCATTGGAAAACGTTCTTCGGGGCGAAAACTCTCAAGGATCTTACCG
CTGTTGAGATCCAGTTCGATGTAACCCACTCGTGCACCCAACTGATCTTCAGCATCTTTTACTTTCACCA
GCGTTTCTGGGTGAGCAAAAACAGGAAGGCAAAATGCCGCAAAAAAGGGAATAAGGGCGACACGGAAATG
TTGAATACTCATACTCTTCCTTTTTCAATATTATTGAAGCATTTATCAGGGTTATTGTCTCATGAGCGGA
TACATATTTGAATGTATTTAGAAAAATAAACAAATAGGGGTTCCGCGCACATTTCCCCGAAAAGTGCCAC
CTGACGTCTAAGAAACCATTATTATCATGACATTAACCTATAAAAATAGGCGTATCACGAGGCCCTTTCG
TCTCGCGCGTTTCGGTGATGACGGTGAAAACCTCTGACACATGCAGCTCCCGGAGACGGTCACAGCTTGT
CTGTAAGCGGATGCCGGGAGCAGACAAGCCCGTCAGGGCGCGTCAGCGGGTGTTGGCGGGTGTCGGGGCT
GGCTTAACTATGCGGCATCAGAGCAGATTGTACTGAGAGTGCACCATATGCGGTGTGAAATACCGCACAG
ATGCGTAAGGAGAAAATACCGCATCAGGCGCCATTCGCCATTCAGGCTGCGCAACTGTTGGGAAGGGCGA
TCGGTGCGGGCCTCTTCGCTATTACGCCAGCTGGCGAAAGGGGGATGTGCTGCAAGGCGATTAAGTTGGG
TAACGCCAGGGTTTTCCCAGTCACGACGTTGTAAAACGACGGCCAGTGAATTCGAGCTCGGTACCCGGGG
ATCCGTTAATTAA
Features (pLannotate 1.2.2; 13 found; start..end, strand, type, name):
      1..241     +  promoter       U6 promoter: RNA polymerase III promoter for human U6 snRNA
    271..346     +  misc_RNA       gRNA scaffold: guide RNA scaffold for the Streptococcus pyogenes CRISPR/Cas9 system
    395..411     -  protein_bind   lac operator: The lac repressor binds to the lac operator to inhibit transcription in E. coli. This inhibition can be relieved by adding lactose or isopropyl-β-D-thiogalactopyranoside (IPTG). lac repressor encoded by lacI
    419..449     -  promoter       lac promoter: promoter for the E. coli lac operon
    464..485     -  protein_bind   CAP binding site: CAP binding activates transcription in the presence of cAMP. E. coli catabolite activator protein
    498..590     -  CDS            lacI (fragment): lac repressor; lacI; The lac repressor binds to the lac operator to inhibit transcription in E. coli. This inhibition can be relieved by adding lactose or isopropyl-β-D-thiogalactopyranoside (IPTG).
    773..1361    -  rep_origin     ori: high-copy-number ColE1/pMB1/pBR322/pUC origin of replication
   1532..2392    -  CDS            AmpR: β-lactamase; bla; confers resistance to ampicillin, carbenicillin, and related antibiotics
   2393..2497    -  promoter       AmpR promoter: bla
   2592..2627    +  CDS            rop (fragment): Rop protein, which maintains plasmids at low copy number; rop
   2729..2828    +  misc_feature   bom (fragment): basis of mobility region from pBR322
   2834..2991    -  CDS            lacZα (fragment): LacZα fragment of β-galactosidase; lacZ fragment
   2988..3014    +  misc_feature   MCS (fragment): pUC18/19 multiple cloning site
