[The description below was written by a language model from this plasmid's Addgene catalogue record and pLannotate feature annotations shown in this document.]
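Description:
pPN105 is a small (about 3 kb) CRISPR guide RNA expression plasmid built on a pUC19 backbone carrying a human U6 promoter. It is propagated in E. coli as a high-copy plasmid through the ColE1/pUC-type origin of replication and is selected with ampicillin via the β-lactamase gene and its native promoter. The remaining annotated elements are remnants of the pUC19 parent: the lac promoter, operator and CAP binding site, fragments of lacZα, lacI, rop and bom, and a partial multiple cloning site. They play no role in the guide RNA payload. The record lists no mammalian selection marker, reporter or Cas9 coding sequence.

The payload is a single sgRNA cassette. The U6 promoter, an RNA polymerase III promoter suited to producing short, defined transcripts in human cells, sits upstream of the Streptococcus pyogenes Cas9 guide RNA scaffold. The short gap between the two annotated features corresponds to the roughly 20-nucleotide spacer targeting human KCTD13, which was inserted by restriction cloning at paired BbsI sites that were destroyed in the process. Transcription yields a chimeric sgRNA that directs SpCas9 to the KCTD13 locus.

Because the plasmid supplies only the guide, Cas9 has to come from a separate source, such as a co-delivered plasmid or a Cas9-expressing cell line. The construct was deposited in connection with a scaled framework for CRISPR editing of human pluripotent stem cells to study genes implicated in psychiatric disease, so its expected use is transient delivery into such cells to edit KCTD13.
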