Addgene plasmid #91634: pPN105
Purpose: Express sgRNA targeting human KCTD13
Depositing lab: Lindy Barrett. Depositing organization: Broad Institute. Publication: A Scaled Framework for CRISPR Editing of Human Pluripotent Stem Cells to Study Psychiatric Disease. Hazelbaker DZ, Beccard A, Bara AM, Dabkowski N, Messana A, Mazzucato P, Lam D, Manning D, Eggan K, Barrett LE. Stem Cell Reports. 2017 Oct 10;9(4):1315-1327. doi: 10.1016/j.stemcr.2017.09.006. PubMed 29020615.
Backbone
  Vector backbone: pUC19-U6 promoter
  Vector type: CRISPR
Growth in bacteria
  Bacterial resistance: Ampicillin, 100 μg/mL
  Growth temperature: 37°C
  Growth strain: DH5alpha
  Copy number: High Copy
Gene/Insert
  Gene/Insert name: KCTD13 (alt name: NM_178863.4)
  gRNA/shRNA sequence: GGGCGAAGCACGCTACTACC
  Species: H. sapiens (human)
  Insert size (bp): 21
  Entrez Gene: KCTD13 (a.k.a. BACURD1, FKSG86, PDIP1, POLDIP1, hBACURD1)
  Promoter: U6
  Cloning method: Restriction Enzyme; 5′ cloning site BbsI (destroyed during cloning); 3′ cloning site BbsI (destroyed during cloning)
  Sequencing primers: 5′ M13F (-21)
Terms and licenses: Academic/Nonprofit Terms; Industry Terms: Not Available to Industry
How to cite: pPN105 was a gift from Lindy Barrett (Addgene plasmid # 91634 ; http://n2t.net/addgene:91634 ; RRID:Addgene_91634)
